>Addgene plasmid #81563 | pDONR223_GALNTL5_p.D221E | addgene full sequence | sequence record 166909 | Addgene NGS Result
GGCAGTTCCCTACTCTCGCGTTAACGCTAGCATGGATGTTTTCCCAGTCACGACGTTGTAAAACGACGGC
CAGTCTTAAGCTCGGGCCCCAAATAATGATTTTATTTTGACTGATAGTGACCTGTTCGTTGCAACAAATT
GATGAGCAATGCTTTTTTATAATGCCAACTTTGTACAAAAAAGTTGGCACCATGAGAAATGCCATAATTC
AAGGTTTATTCTATGGGTCCTTGACATTTGGGATCTGGACAGCTCTGTTATTCATATATTTGCACCATAA
TCATGTGAGCAGCTGGCAGAAGAAAAGCCAGGAGCCTCTGTCAGCTTGGTCCCCTGGAAAAAAAGTGCAT
CAGCAAATTATCTATGGCTCAGAGCAAATACCAAAACCTCATGTAATAGTCAAAAGGACTGATGAAGATA
AAGCAAAGTCTATGTTAGGTACAGATTTTAACCATACAAACCCAGAACTTCATAAAGAACTTTTAAAATA
TGGATTTAATGTGATTATCAGTAGAAGCTTGGGCATCGAAAGAGAAGTGCCAGATACCAGGAGTAAAATG
CGTCTTCAAAAACATTACCCAGCCCGCCTCCCGACTGCCAGCATTGTCATTTGCTTCTATAATGAAGAAT
GTAATGCCTTGTTTCAGACCATGTCCAGTGTCACGAACCTCACGCCACACTATTTTCTTGAAGAAATTAT
TTTGGTAGATGACATGAGCAAAGTTGATGATTTGAAAGAAAAACTAGACTATCACCTGGAAACTTTTCGG
GGAAAGGTTAAAATAATAAGAAACAAAAAGAGAGAGGGGCTGATTCGAGCAAGGCTGATTGGAGCTTCTC
ATGCTTCAGGGGAAGTTCTGGTGTTCCTGGACAGCCACTGTGAGGTGAACAGAGTATGGCTGGAGCCCCT
GCTGCATGCCATTGCCAAGGACCCCAAAATGGTGGTGTGCCCCCTGATAGATGTCATTGATGATAGAACT
CTGGAGTATAAGCCCTCTCCTCTTGTAAGGGGAACTTTTGATTGGAACCTACAATTTAAATGGGATAATG
TTTTCTCTTATGAGATGGATGGACCAGAAGGATCTACTAAACCAATCCGGTCACCTGCAATGTCTGGAGG
AATTTTTGCTATACGTCGGCATTATTTTAATGAAATTGGACAGTATGACAAGGATATGGATTTTTGGGGA
AGAGAAAATTTGGAACTTTCACTAAGGATCTGGATGTGTGGAGGCCAACTCTTTATAATCCCCTGCTCTC
GAGTAGGACATATCAGTAAGAAACAAACTGGAAAACCTTCTACAATCATCAGTGCTATGACACATAACTA
CCTAAGACTGGTGCACGTTTGGCTGGATGAATATAAGGAGCAGTTTTTTCTTCGAAAGCCTGGTCTGAAA
TATGTCACCTACGGAAATATTCGCGAGCGTGTTGAGTTAAGGAAACGACTGGGTTGCAAGTCATTTCAGT
GGTATTTGGATAATGTCTTCCCAGAGTTGGAGGCATCTGTGAACAGCCTGTGATTGCCAACTTTCTTGTA
CAAAGTTGGCATTATAAGAAAGCATTGCTTATCAATTTGTTGCAACGAACAGGTCACTATCAGTCAAAAT
AAAATCATTATTTGCCATCCAGCTGATATCCCCTATAGTGAGTCGTATTACATGGTCATAGCTGTTTCCT
GGCAGCTCTGGCCCGTGTCTCAAAATCTCTGATGTTACATTGCACAAGATAAAAATATATCATCATGCCT
CCTCTAGACCAGCCAGGACAGAAATGCCTCGACTTCGCTGCTACCCAAGGTTGCCGGGTGACGCACACCG
TGGAAACGGATGAAGGCACGAACCCAGTGGACATAAGCCTGTTCGGTTCGTAAGCTGTAATGCAAGTAGC
GTATGCGCTCACGCAACTGGTCCAGAACCTTGACCGAACGCAGCGGTGGTAACGGCGCAGTGGCGGTTTT
CATGGCTTGTTATGACTGTTTTTTTGGGGTACAGTCTATGCCTCGGGCATCCAAGCAGCAAGCGCGTTAC
GCCGTGGGTCGATGTTTGATGTTATGGAGCAGCAACGATGTTACGCAGCAGGGCAGTCGCCCTAAAACAA
AGTTAAACATTATGAGGGAAGCGGTGATCGCCGAAGTATCGACTCAACTATCAGAGGTAGTTGGCGTCAT
CGAGCGCCATCTCGAACCGACGTTGCTGGCCGTACATTTGTACGGCTCCGCAGTGGATGGCGGCCTGAAG
CCACACAGTGATATTGATTTGCTGGTTACGGTGACCGTAAGGCTTGATGAAACAACGCGGCGAGCTTTGA
TCAACGACCTTTTGGAAACTTCGGCTTCCCCTGGAGAGAGCGAGATTCTCCGCGCTGTAGAAGTCACCAT
TGTTGTGCACGACGACATCATTCCGTGGCGTTATCCAGCTAAGCGCGAACTGCAATTTGGAGAATGGCAG
CGCAATGACATTCTTGCAGGTATCTTCGAGCCAGCCACGATCGACATTGATCTGGCTATCTTGCTGACAA
AAGCAAGAGAACATAGCGTTGCCTTGGTAGGTCCAGCGGCGGAGGAACTCTTTGATCCGGTTCCTGAACA
GGATCTATTTGAGGCGCTAAATGAAACCTTAACGCTATGGAACTCGCCGCCCGACTGGGCTGGCGATGAG
CGAAATGTAGTGCTTACGTTGTCCCGCATTTGGTACAGCGCAGTAACCGGCAAAATCGCGCCGAAGGATG
TCGCTGCCGACTGGGCAATGGAGCGCCTGCCGGCCCAGTATCAGCCCGTCATACTTGAAGCTAGACAGGC
TTATCTTGGACAAGAAGAAGATCGCTTGGCCTCGCGCGCAGATCAGTTGGAAGAATTTGTCCACTACGTG
AAAGGCGAGATCACCAAGGTAGTCGGCAAATAACCCTCGAGCCACCCATGACCAAAATCCCTTAACGTGA
GTTACGCGTCGTTCCACTGAGCGTCAGACCCCGTAGAAAAGATCAAAGGATCTTCTTGAGATCCTTTTTT
TCTGCGCGTAATCTGCTGCTTGCAAACAAAAAAACCACCGCTACCAGCGGTGGTTTGTTTGCCGGATCAA
GAGCTACCAACTCTTTTTCCGAAGGTAACTGGCTTCAGCAGAGCGCAGATACCAAATACTGTTCTTCTAG
TGTAGCCGTAGTTAGGCCACCACTTCAAGAACTCTGTAGCACCGCCTACATACCTCGCTCTGCTAATCCT
GTTACCAGTGGCTGCTGCCAGTGGCGATAAGTCGTGTCTTACCGGGTTGGACTCAAGACGATAGTTACCG
GATAAGGCGCAGCGGTCGGGCTGAACGGGGGGTTCGTGCACACAGCCCAGCTTGGAGCGAACGACCTACA
CCGAACTGAGATACCTACAGCGTGAGCTATGAGAAAGCGCCACGCTTCCCGAAGGGAGAAAGGCGGACAG
GTATCCGGTAAGCGGCAGGGTCGGAACAGGAGAGCGCACGAGGGAGCTTCCAGGGGGAAACGCCTGGTAT
CTTTATAGTCCTGTCGGGTTTCGCCACCTCTGACTTGAGCGTCGATTTTTGTGATGCTCGTCAGGGGGGC
GGAGCCTATGGAAAAACGCCAGCAACGCGGCCTTTTTACGGTTCCTGGCCTTTTGCTGGCCTTTTGCTCA
CATGTTCTTTCCTGCGTTATCCCCTGATTCTGTGGATAACCGTATTACCGCCTTTGAGTGAGCTGATACC
GCTCGCCGCAGCCGAACGACCGAGCGCAGCGAGTCAGTGAGCGAGGAAGCGGAAGAGCGCCCAATACGCA
AACCGCCTCTCCCCGCGCGTTGGCCGATTCATTAATGCAGCTGGCACGACAGGTTTCCCGACTGGAAAGC
GGGCAGTGAGCGCAACGCAATTAATACGCGTACCGCTAGCCAGGAAGAGTTTGTAGAAACGCAAAAAGGC
CATCCGTCAGGATGGCCTTCTGCTTAGTTTGATGCCTGGCAGTTTATGGCGGGCGTCCTGCCCGCCACCC
TCCGGGCCGTTGCTTCACAACGTTCAAATCCGCTCCCGGCGGATTTGTCCTACTCAGGAGAGCGTTCACC
GACAAACAACAGATAAAACGAAAGGCCCAGTCTTCCGACTGAGCCTTTCGTTTTATTTGATGCCT
Features (pLannotate 1.2.2; 12 found; start..end, strand, type, name):
     38..74      -  CDS            lacZα (fragment): LacZα fragment of β-galactosidase; lacZ fragment
     91..186     +  protein_bind   attL3: mutant version of attL; recombination site for the Gateway® LR reaction LR Clonase™
    192..1502    +  CDS            Galntl5: GLTL5_MOUSE - Also known as Galnt15. Experimental evidence at protein level: Swiss-Prot protein existence level 1. Probable inactive glycosyltransferase required during spermatid development. May participate in protein loading into the acrosomes and accumulation of ubiquitin-proteasome systems around the head-tail coupling apparatus region. From Mus musculus (Mouse).
   1528..1623    -  protein_bind   attL3: mutant version of attL; recombination site for the Gateway® LR reaction LR Clonase™
   1642..1660    -  promoter       T7 promoter: promoter for bacteriophage T7 RNA polymerase
   1850..1873    +  promoter       Pc promoter (fragment): intI1 (promoter lies within the coding sequence); class 1 integron promoter
   2049..2105    +  CDS            GmR (fragment): gentamycin acetyltransferase; aacC1; confers resistance to gentamycin
   2112..2903    +  CDS            SmR: aminoglycoside adenylyltransferase (Murphy, 1985); aadA; confers resistance to spectinomycin and streptomycin
   2996..3584    +  rep_origin     ori: high-copy-number ColE1/pMB1/pBR322/pUC origin of replication
   3767..3859    +  CDS            lacI (fragment): lac repressor; lacI; The lac repressor binds to the lac operator to inhibit transcription in E. coli. This inhibition can be relieved by adding lactose or isopropyl-β-D-thiogalactopyranoside (IPTG).
   3914..3941    -  terminator     rrnB T2 terminator: transcription terminator T2 from the E. coli rrnB gene
   4073..4116    +  terminator     rrnB T1 terminator: Escherichia coli rrnB; transcription terminator T1 from the E. coli rrnB gene
