[The description below was written by a language model from this plasmid's Addgene catalogue record and pLannotate feature annotations shown in this document.]
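Description:
pDONR223_GALNTL5_p.D221E is a Gateway entry clone built on the Invitrogen pDONR223 backbone and carrying a variant open reading frame of human GALNTL5 (also known as GALNT15 or GalNAc-T5L). It is propagated in E. coli as a high-copy plasmid through a ColE1/pUC-type origin and is selected with spectinomycin, conferred by the aadA (SmR) aminoglycoside adenylyltransferase gene. The feature table also shows small remnants around this marker (a class 1 integron Pc promoter fragment and a gentamicin-resistance fragment), along with lacZα and lacI fragments and rrnB T1/T2 terminators that insulate the cloning region from backbone transcription.

The insert occupies about 1.3 kb of the 4,125 nt sequenced plasmid and is flanked on both sides by attL-type recombination sites (both labelled attL3 by the automated annotation), which allow the ORF to be transferred into any compatible destination vector by an LR Clonase reaction. The annotation tool matched the coding sequence to the mouse Galntl5 protein, a probable inactive glycosyltransferase needed during spermatid development, but the catalogue entry identifies the insert as human, so this label probably reflects homology. The record lists two amino acid changes, the named D221E substitution and an additional C124R. The clone is in the "closed" configuration, with a stop codon directly after the ORF, so it cannot receive C-terminal fusions from a destination vector. No promoter drives the insert; the only nearby one is a T7 promoter outside the downstream att site, on the reverse strand. The plasmid belongs to the Target Accelerator Plasmid Collection, a resource for systematically testing the function of rare cancer-associated variants.
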