Addgene plasmid #81563: pDONR223_GALNTL5_p.D221E
Purpose: Gateway Donor vector containing GALNTL5 , part of the Target Accelerator Plasmid Collection.
Depositing lab: Jesse Boehm & William Hahn & David Root. Depositing organization: Broad Institute. Publication: Systematic Functional Interrogation of Rare Cancer Variants Identifies Oncogenic Alleles. Kim E, Ilic N, Shrestha Y, Zou L, Kamburov A, Zhu C, Yang X, Lubonja R, Tran N, Nguyen C, Lawrence MS, Piccioni F, Bagul M, Doench JG, Chouinard CR, Wu X, Hogstrom L, Natoli T, Tamayo P, Horn H, Corsello SM, Lage K, Root DE, Subramanian A, Golub TR, Getz G, Boehm JS, Hahn WC. Cancer Discov. 2016 Jul;6(7):714-26. doi: 10.1158/2159-8290.CD-16-0160. Epub 2016 May 4. PubMed 27147599.
Backbone
  Vector backbone: pDONR223
  Backbone manufacturer: Invitrogen
  Backbone size w/o insert (bp): 2790
  Vector type: Gateway Entry vector
Growth in bacteria
  Bacterial resistance: Spectinomycin, 50 μg/mL
  Growth temperature: 37°C
  Growth strain: DH5alpha
  Copy number: High Copy
Gene/Insert
  Gene/Insert name: GALNTL5
  Species: H. sapiens (human)
  Mutation: C124R; D221E
  GenBank ID: NM_145292.3
  Entrez Gene: GALNTL5 (a.k.a. GALNACT19, GALNT15, GalNAc-T5L)
  Promoter: None
  Cloning method: Gateway Cloning
  Sequencing primers: 5′ M13pUC-fwd; 3′ M13-Rev
Terms and licenses: Academic/Nonprofit Terms; Industry Terms: Not Available to Industry
Depositor comments: Closed state: stop codon immediately follows insert
How to cite: pDONR223_GALNTL5_p.D221E was a gift from Jesse Boehm & William Hahn & David Root (Addgene plasmid # 81563 ; http://n2t.net/addgene:81563 ; RRID:Addgene_81563)
