>Addgene plasmid #81563 | pDONR223_GALNTL5_p.D221E | depositor partial sequence | sequence record 154882 | Insert sequence
ATGAGAAATGCCATAATTCAAGGTTTATTCTATGGGTCCTTGACATTTGGGATCTGGACAGCTCTGTTAT
TCATATATTTGCACCATAATCATGTGAGCAGCTGGCAGAAGAAAAGCCAGGAGCCTCTGTCAGCTNGGNC
CCCTGNAANAAAAGTGCATCAGCAAATTATCTNTGNCTCAGAGCAAATACCAAAACCTCATGTAATAGTC
AAAAGGACTGATGAAGATAAAGCAAAGTCTATGTTAGGTACAGATTTTAACCATACAAACCCAGAACTTC
ATAAAGAACTTTTAAAATATGGATTTAATGTGATTATCAGTAGAAGCTTGGGCATCGAAAGAGAAGTGCC
AGATACCAGGAGTAAAATGCGTCTTCAAAAACATTACCCAGCCCGCCTCCCGACTGCCAGCATTGTCATT
TGCTTCTATAATGAAGAATGTAATGCCTTGTTTCAGACCATGTCCAGTGTCACGAACCTCACGCCACACT
ATTTTCTTGAAGAAATTATTTTGGTAGATGACATGAGCAAAGTTGATGATTTGAAAGAAAAACTAGACTA
TCACCTGGAAACTTTTCGGGGAAAGGTTAAAATAATAAGAAACAAAAAGAGAGAGGGGCTGATTCGAGCA
AGGCTGATTGGAGCTTCTCATGCTTCAGGGGAAGTTCTGGTGTTCCTGGACAGCCACTGTGAGGTGAACA
GAGTATGGCTGGAGCCCCTGCTGCATGCCATTGCCAAGGACCCCAAAATGGTGGTGTGCCCCCTGATAGA
TGTCATTGATGATAGAACTCTGGAGTATAAGCCCTCTCCTCTTGTAAGGGGAACTTTTGATTGGAACCTA
CAATTTAAATGGGATAATGTTTTCTCTTATGAGATGGATGGACCAGAAGGATCTACTAAACCAATCCGGT
CACCTGCAATGTCTGGAGGAATTTTTGCTATACGTCGGCATTATTTTAATGAAATTGGACAGTATGACAA
GGATATGGATTTTTGGGGAAGAGAAAATTTGGAACTTTCACTAAGGATCTGGATGTGTGGAGGCCAACTC
TTTATAATCCCCTGCTCTCGAGTAGGACATATCAGTAAGAAACAAACTGGAAAACCTTCTACAATCATCA
GTGCTATGACACATAACTACCTAAGACTGGTGCACGTTTGGCTGGATGAATATAAGGAGCAGTTTTTTCT
TCGAAAGCCTGGTCTGAAATATGTCACCTACGGAAATATTCGCGAGCGTGTTGAGTTAAGGAAACGACTG
GGTTGCAAGTCATTTCAGTGGTATTTGGATAATGTCTTCCCAGAGTTGGAGGCATCTGTGAACAGCCTG
